LOCUS       Exported 7313 bp ds-DNA circular SYN 13-MAY-2021
DEFINITION  MoClo Level 1 luciferase reporter.
ACCESSION   .
VERSION     .
KEYWORDS    pEPYC1CB0325
SOURCE      synthetic DNA construct
  ORGANISM  synthetic DNA construct
REFERENCE   1 (bases 1 to 7313)
  AUTHORS   Cai YM, Kallam K, Tidd H, Gendarini G, Salzman A, Patron NJ
  TITLE     Rational design of minimal synthetic promoters for plants.
  JOURNAL   Nucleic Acids Res. 2020 Aug 28. pii: 5897334. doi:
            10.1093/nar/gkaa682.
  PUBMED    32856047
REFERENCE   2 (bases 1 to 7313)
  AUTHORS   .
  TITLE     Direct Submission
  JOURNAL   Exported May 13, 2021 from SnapGene Server 1.1.58
            http://www.snapgene.com
FEATURES             Location/Qualifiers
     source          1..7313
                     /organism="synthetic DNA construct"
                     /mol_type="other DNA"
     misc_feature    42..66
                     /label=RB T-DNA repeat
                     /note="right border repeat from nopaline C58 T-DNA"
     CDS             complement(222..1370)
                     /codon_start=1
                     /product="trans-acting replication protein that binds to
                     and activates oriV"
                     /label=trfA
                     /translation="MNRTFDRKAYRQELIDAGFSAEDAETIASRTVMRAPRETFQSVGS
                     MVQQATAKIERDSVQLAPPALPAPSAAVERSRRLEQEAAGLAKSMTIDTRGTMTTKKRK
                     TAGEDLAKQVSEAKQAALLKHTKQQIKEMQLSLFDIAPWPDTMRAMPNDTARSALFTTR
                     NKKIPREALQNKVIFHVNKDVKITYTGVELRADDDELVWQQVLEYAKRTPIGEPITFTF
                     YELCQDLGWSINGRYYTKAEECLSRLQATAMGFTSDRVGHLESVSLLHRFRVLDRGKKT
                     SRCQVLIDEEIVVLFAGDHYTKFIWEKYRKLSPTARRMFDYFSSHREPYPLKLETFRLM
                     CGSDSTRVKKWREQVGEACEELRGSGLVEHAWVNDDLVHCKR"
     rep_origin      complement(1706..2294)
                     /direction=LEFT
                     /label=ori
                     /note="high-copy-number ColE1/pMB1/pBR322/pUC origin of
                     replication"
     primer_bind     complement(1786..1805)
                     /label=pBR322ori-F
                     /note="pBR322 origin, forward primer"
     CDS             complement(2465..3325)
                     /codon_start=1
                     /gene="bla"
                     /product="beta-lactamase"
                     /label=AmpR
                     /note="confers resistance to ampicillin, carbenicillin, and
                     related antibiotics"
                     /translation="MSIQHFRVALIPFFAAFCLPVFAHPETLVKVKDAEDQLGARVGYI
                     ELDLNSGKILESFRPEERFPMMSTFKVLLCGAVLSRIDAGQEQLGRRIHYSQNDLVEYS
                     PVTEKHLTDGMTVRELCSAAITMSDNTAANLLLTTIGGPKELTAFLHNMGDHVTRLDRW
                     EPELNEAIPNDERDTTMPVAMATTLRKLLTGELLTLASRQQLIDWMEADKVAGPLLRSA
                     LPAGWFIADKSGAGERGSRGIIAALGPDGKPSRIVVIYTTGSQATMDERNRQIAEIGAS
                     LIKHW"
     primer_bind     3088..3107
                     /label=Amp-R
                     /note="Ampicillin resistance gene, reverse primer"
     promoter        complement(3326..3430)
                     /gene="bla"
                     /label=AmpR promoter
     rep_origin      3517..4148
                     /label=oriV
                     /note="incP origin of replication"
     misc_feature    4240..4264
                     /label=LB T-DNA repeat
                     /note="left border repeat from nopaline C58 T-DNA"
     promoter        4431..4776
                     /label=CaMV 35S promoter
                     /note="strong constitutive promoter from cauliflower mosaic
                     virus"
     primer_bind     4719..4739
                     /label=35S promoter
                     /note="CaMV 35S promoter, forward primer"
     misc_feature    4795..4850
                     /label=TMV Omega
                     /note="translational enhancer from the tobacco mosaic virus
                     5'-leader sequence (Gallie et al., 1988)"
     CDS             4852..6501
                     /codon_start=1
                     /gene="luc+"
                     /product="firefly luciferase"
                     /label=luciferase
                     /note="enhanced luc+ version of the luciferase gene"
                     /translation="MEDAKNIKKGPAPFYPLEDGTAGEQLHKAMKRYALVPGTIAFTDA
                     HIEVDITYAEYFEMSVRLAEAMKRYGLNTNHRIVVCSENSLQFFMPVLGALFIGVAVAP
                     ANDIYNERELLNSMGISQPTVVFVSKKGLQKILNVQKKLPIIQKIIIMDSKTDYQGFQS
                     MYTFVTSHLPPGFNEYDFVPESFDRDKTIALIMNSSGSTGLPKGVALPHRTACVRFSHA
                     RDPIFGNQIIPDTAILSVVPFHHGFGMFTTLGYLICGFRVVLMYRFEEELFLRSLQDYK
                     IQSALLVPTLFSFFAKSTLIDKYDLSNLHEIASGGAPLSKEVGEAVAKRFHLPGIRQGY
                     GLTETTSAILITPEGDDKPGAVGKVVPFFEAKVVDLDTGKTLGVNQRGELCVRGPMIMS
                     GYVNNPEATNALIDKDGWLHSGDIAYWDEDEHFFIVDRLKSLIKYKGYQVAPAELESIL
                     LQHPNIFDAGVAGLPDDDAGELPAAVVVLEHGKTMTEKEIVDYVASQVTTAKKLRGGVV
                     FVDEVPKGLTGKLDARKIREILIKAKKGGKIAV"
     primer_bind     complement(4918..4936)
                     /label=LucNrev
                     /note="Firefly luciferase, reverse primer"
     CDS             6565..6588
                     /codon_start=1
                     /product="FLAG(R) epitope tag, followed by an enterokinase
                     cleavage site"
                     /label=FLAG
                     /translation="DYKDDDDK"
     terminator      6599..7306
                     /label=OCS terminator
                     /note="octopine synthase terminator"
ORIGIN
        1 gcaattgtct tctgcacgaa gtggtttaaa ctatcagtgt ttgacaggat atattggcgg
       61 gtaaacctaa gagaaaagag cgtttattag aataatcgga tatttaaaag ggcgtgaaaa
      121 ggtttatccg ttcgtccatt tgtatgtgca tgccaaccac agggttcccc agatcaggcg
      181 ctggctgctg aacccccagc cggaactgac cccacaaggc cctagcgttt gcaatgcacc
      241 aggtcatcat tgacccaggc gtgttccacc aggccgctgc ctcgcaactc ttcgcaggct
      301 tcgccgacct gctcgcgcca cttcttcacg cgggtggaat ccgatccgca catgaggcgg
      361 aaggtttcca gcttgagcgg gtacggctcc cggtgcgagc tgaaatagtc gaacatccgt
      421 cgggccgtcg gcgacagctt gcggtacttc tcccatatga atttcgtgta gtggtcgcca
      481 gcaaacagca cgacgatttc ctcgtcgatc aggacctggc aacgggacgt tttcttgcca
      541 cggtccagga cgcggaagcg gtgcagcagc gacaccgatt ccaggtgccc aacgcggtcg
      601 gacgtgaagc ccatcgccgt cgcctgtagg cgcgacaggc attcctcggc cttcgtgtaa
      661 taccggccat tgatcgacca gcccaggtcc tggcaaagct cgtagaacgt gaaggtgatc
      721 ggctcgccga taggggtgcg cttcgcgtac tccaacacct gctgccacac cagttcgtca
      781 tcgtcggccc gcagctcgac gccggtgtag gtgatcttca cgtccttgtt gacgtggaaa
      841 atgaccttgt tttgcagcgc ctcgcgcggg attttcttgt tgcgcgtggt gaacagggca
      901 gagcgggccg tgtcgtttgg catcgctcgc atcgtgtccg gccacggcgc aatatcgaac
      961 aaggaaagct gcatttcctt gatctgctgc ttcgtgtgtt tcagcaacgc ggcctgcttg
     1021 gcctcgctga cctgttttgc caggtcctcg ccggcggttt ttcgcttctt ggtcgtcata
     1081 gttcctcgcg tgtcgatggt catcgacttc gccaaacctg ccgcctcctg ttcaagacga
     1141 cgcgaacgct ccacggcggc cgatggcgcg ggcagggcag ggggagccag ttgcacgctg
     1201 tcgcgctcga tcttggccgt agcttgctgg accatcgagc cgacggactg gaaggtttcg
     1261 cggggcgcac gcatgacggt gcggcttgcg atggtttcgg catcctcggc ggaaaacccc
     1321 gcgtcgatca gttcttgcct gtatgccttc cggtcaaacg tccgattcat tcaccctcct
     1381 tgcgggattg ccccgactca cgccggggca atgtgccctt attcctgatt tgacccgcct
     1441 ggtgccttgg tgtccagata atccacctta tcggcaatga agtcggtccc gtagaccgtc
     1501 tggccgtcct tctcgtactt ggtattccga atcttgccct gcacgaatac cagcgacccc
     1561 ttgcccaaat acttgccgtg ggcctcggcc tgagagccaa aacacttgat gcggaagaag
     1621 tcggtgcgct cctgcttgtc gccggcatcg ttgcgccaca tctaggatct gccaggaacc
     1681 gtaaaaaggc cgcgttgctg gcgtttttcc ataggctccg cccccctgac gagcatcaca
     1741 aaaatcgacg ctcaagtcag aggtggcgaa acccgacagg actataaaga taccaggcgt
     1801 ttccccctgg aagctccctc gtgcgctctc ctgttccgac cctgccgctt accggatacc
     1861 tgtccgcctt tctcccttcg ggaagcgtgg cgctttctca tagctcacgc tgtaggtatc
     1921 tcagttcggt gtaggtcgtt cgctccaagc tgggctgtgt gcacgaaccc cccgttcagc
     1981 ccgaccgctg cgccttatcc ggtaactatc gtcttgagtc caacccggta agacacgact
     2041 tatcgccact ggcagcagcc actggtaaca ggattagcag agcgaggtat gtaggcggtg
     2101 ctacagagtt cttgaagtgg tggcctaact acggctacac tagaagaaca gtatttggta
     2161 tctgcgctct gctgaagcca gttaccttcg gaaaaagagt tggtagctct tgatccggca
     2221 aacaaaccac cgctggtagc ggtggttttt ttgtttgcaa gcagcagatt acgcgcagaa
     2281 aaaaaggatc tcaagaagat cctttgatct tttctacggg gtctgacgct cagtggaacg
     2341 aaaactcacg ttaagggatt ttggtcatga gattatcaaa aaggatcttc acctagatcc
     2401 ttttaaatta aaaatgaagt tttaaatcaa tctaaagtat atatgagtaa acttggtctg
     2461 acagttacca atgcttaatc agtgaggcac ctatctcagc gatctgtcta tttcgttcat
     2521 ccatagttgc ctgactcccc gtcgtgtaga taactacgat acgggagggc ttaccatctg
     2581 gccccagtgc tgcaatgata ccgcgagaac cacgctcacc ggctccagat ttatcagcaa
     2641 taaaccagcc agccggaagg gccgagcgca gaagtggtcc tgcaacttta tccgcctcca
     2701 tccagtctat taattgttgc cgggaagcta gagtaagtag ttcgccagtt aatagtttgc
     2761 gcaacgttgt tgccattgct acaggcatcg tggtgtcacg ctcgtcgttt ggtatggctt
     2821 cattcagctc cggttcccaa cgatcaaggc gagttacatg atcccccatg ttgtgcaaaa
     2881 aagcggttag ctccttcggt cctccgatcg ttgtcagaag taagttggcc gcagtgttat
     2941 cactcatggt tatggcagca ctgcataatt ctcttactgt catgccatcc gtaagatgct
     3001 tttctgtgac tggtgagtac tcaaccaagt cattctgaga atagtgtatg cggcgaccga
     3061 gttgctcttg cccggcgtca atacgggata ataccgcgcc acatagcaga actttaaaag
     3121 tgctcatcat tggaaaacgt tcttcggggc gaaaactctc aaggatctta ccgctgttga
     3181 gatccagttc gatgtaaccc actcgtgcac ccaactgatc ttcagcatct tttactttca
     3241 ccagcgtttc tgggtgagca aaaacaggaa ggcaaaatgc cgcaaaaaag ggaataaggg
     3301 cgacacggaa atgttgaata ctcatactct tcctttttca atattattga agcatttatc
     3361 aaggttattg tctcatgagc ggatacatat ttgaatgtat ttagaaaaat aaacaaatag
     3421 gggttccgcg cacgaattgg ccagcgctgc catttttggg gtgaggccgt tcgcggccga
     3481 ggggcgcagc ccctgggggg atgggaggcc cgcgttagcg ggccgggagg gttcgagaag
     3541 ggggggcacc ccccttcggc gtgcgcggtc acgcgcacag ggcgcagccc tggttaaaaa
     3601 caaggtttat aaatattggt ttaaaagcag gttaaaagac aggttagcgg tggccgaaaa
     3661 acgggcggaa acccttgcaa atgctggatt ttctgcctgt ggacagcccc tcaaatgtca
     3721 ataggtgcgc ccctcatctg tcagcactct gcccctcaag tgtcaaggat cgcgcccctc
     3781 atctgtcagt agtcgcgccc ctcaagtgtc aataccgcag ggcacttatc cccaggcttg
     3841 tccacatcat ctgtgggaaa ctcgcgtaaa atcaggcgtt ttcgccgatt tgcgaggctg
     3901 gccagctcca cgtcgccggc cgaaatcgag cctgcccctc atctgtcaac gccgcgccgg
     3961 gtgagtcggc ccctcaagtg tcaacgtccg cccctcatct gtcagtgagg gccaagtttt
     4021 ccgcgaggta tccacaacgc cggcggccgc ggtgtctcgc acacggcttc gacggcgttt
     4081 ctggcgcgtt tgcagggcca tagacggccg ccagcccagc ggcgagggca accagcccgg
     4141 tgagcgtcgc aaaggagatc ctgatctgac tgatgggctg cctgtatcga gtggtgattt
     4201 tgtgccgagc tgccggtcgg ggagctgttg gctggctggt ggcaggatat attgtggtgt
     4261 aaacaaattg acgcttagac aacttaataa cacattgcgg acgtttttaa tgtactgggg
     4321 tggatgcagt gggccccact ctgtgaagac aatgccgaat tcggatccgg aggtcaacat
     4381 ggtggagcac gacactctgg tctactccaa aaatgtcaaa gatacagtct tgagactttt
     4441 caacaaagga taatttcggg aaacctcctc ggattccatt gcccagctat ctgtcacttc
     4501 atcgaaagga cagtagaaaa ggaaggtggc tcctacaaat gccatcattg cgataaagga
     4561 aaggctatca ttcaagatct ctctgccgac agtggtccca aagatggacc cccacccacg
     4621 aggagcatcg tggaaaaaga agaggttcca accacgtcta caaagcaagt ggattgatgt
     4681 gacatctcca ctgacgtaag ggatgacgca caatcccact atccttcgca agacccttcc
     4741 tctatataag gaagttcatt tcatttggag aggacacgct actgtatttt tacaacaatt
     4801 accaacaaca acaaacaaca aacaacatta caattactat ttacaattac aatggaggac
     4861 gccaaaaaca taaagaaagg cccggcgcca ttctatccgc tggaagatgg aaccgctgga
     4921 gagcaactgc ataaggctat gaagagatac gccctggttc ctggaacaat tgcttttaca
     4981 gatgcacata tcgaggtgga catcacttac gctgagtact tcgaaatgtc cgttcggttg
     5041 gcagaagcta tgaaacgata tgggctgaat acaaatcaca gaatcgtcgt atgcagtgaa
     5101 aactctcttc aattctttat gccggtgttg ggcgcgttat ttatcggagt tgcagttgcg
     5161 cccgcgaacg acatttataa tgaacgtgaa ttgctcaaca gtatgggcat ttcgcagcct
     5221 accgtggtgt tcgtttccaa aaaggggttg caaaaaattt tgaacgtgca aaaaaagctc
     5281 ccaatcatcc aaaaaattat tatcatggat tctaaaacgg attaccaggg atttcagtcg
     5341 atgtacacgt tcgtcacatc tcatctacct cccggtttta atgaatacga ttttgtgcca
     5401 gagtccttcg atagggacaa gacaattgca ctgatcatga actcctctgg atctactggt
     5461 ctgcctaaag gtgtcgctct gcctcataga actgcctgcg tgagattctc gcatgccaga
     5521 gatcctattt ttggcaatca aatcattccg gatactgcga ttttaagtgt tgttccattc
     5581 catcacggtt ttggaatgtt tactacactc ggatatttga tatgtggatt tcgagtcgtc
     5641 ttaatgtata gatttgaaga agaactgttt ctgaggagcc ttcaggatta caagattcaa
     5701 agtgcgctgc tggtgccaac cctattctcc ttcttcgcca aaagcactct gattgacaaa
     5761 tacgatttat ctaatttaca cgaaattgct tctggtggcg ctcccctctc taaggaagtc
     5821 ggggaagcgg ttgccaagag gttccatctg ccaggtatca ggcaaggata tgggctcact
     5881 gagactacat cagctattct gattacaccc gagggggatg ataaaccggg cgcggtcggt
     5941 aaagttgttc cattttttga agcgaaggtt gtggatctgg ataccgggaa aacgctgggc
     6001 gttaatcaaa gaggcgaact gtgtgtgaga ggtcctatga ttatgtccgg ttatgtaaac
     6061 aatccggaag cgaccaacgc cttgattgac aaggatggat ggctacattc tggagacata
     6121 gcttactggg acgaggacga acacttcttc atcgttgacc gcctgaagtc tctgattaag
     6181 tacaaaggct atcaggtggc tcccgctgaa ttggaatcca tcttgctcca acaccccaac
     6241 atcttcgacg caggtgtcgc aggtctgccc gacgatgacg ccggtgaact tcccgccgcc
     6301 gttgttgttt tggagcacgg aaagacgatg acggaaaaag agatcgtgga ttacgtcgcc
     6361 agtcaagtaa caaccgcgaa aaagttgcgc ggaggagttg tgtttgtgga cgaagtaccg
     6421 aaaggtctta ccggaaaact cgacgcaaga aaaatcagag agatcctcat aaaggccaag
     6481 aagggcggaa agatcgccgt gggttcggat tataaggacc atgacggaga ctataaggac
     6541 catgacctcg acgctgcagc agcggattat aaggacgatg acgataagtg agcttgtcct
     6601 gctttaatga gatatgcgag aagcctatga tcgcatgata tttgctttca attctgttgt
     6661 gcacgttgta aaaaacctga gcatgtgtag ctcagatcct taccgccggt ttcggttcat
     6721 tctaatgaat atatcacccg ttactatcgt atttttatga ataatattct ccgttcaatt
     6781 tactgattgt accctactac ttatatgtac aatattaaaa tgaaaacaat atattgtgct
     6841 gaataggttt atagcgacat ctatgataga gcgccacaat aacaaacaat tgcgttttat
     6901 tattacaaat ccaattttaa aaaaagcggc agaaccggtc aaacctaaaa gactgattac
     6961 ataaatctta ttcaaatttc aaaagtgccc caggggctag tatctacgac acaccgagcg
     7021 gcgaactaat aacgctcact gaagggaact ccggttcccc gccggcgcgc atgggtgaga
     7081 ttccttgaag ttgagtattg gccgtccgct ctaccgaaag ttacgggcac cattcaaccc
     7141 ggtccagcac ggcggccggg taaccgactt gctgccccga gaattatgca gcattttttt
     7201 ggtgtatgtg ggccccaaat gaagtgcagg tcaaaccttg acagtgacga caaatcgttg
     7261 ggcgggtcca gggcgaattt tgcgacaaca tgtcgaggct cagcaggacc gct
//
